Addgene plasmid #170225: LV_EF1a_ERalpha(Y537S)-P2A-Hygro_Barcode
Purpose: Barcoded lentiviral vector to express ERalpha (Y537S) in mammalian cells under control of EF1a promoter. Barcoded for transcript detection in single cell RNA-seq
Depositing lab: Prashant Mali. Depositing organization: University of California, San Diego (UCSD). Publication: Charting oncogenicity of genes and variants across lineages via multiplexed screens in teratomas. Parekh U, McDonald D, Dailamy A, Wu Y, Cordes T, Zhang K, Tipps A, Metallo C, Mali P. iScience. 2021 Sep 20;24(10):103149. doi: 10.1016/j.isci.2021.103149. eCollection 2021 Oct 22. PubMed 34646987.
Backbone
  Vector backbone: Unknown
  Backbone size w/o insert (bp): 9514
  Vector type: Lentiviral
  Selectable markers: Hygromycin
Growth in bacteria
  Bacterial resistance: Ampicillin, 100 μg/mL
  Growth temperature: 37°C
  Growth strain: NEB Stable
  Copy number: High Copy
Gene/Insert
  Gene/Insert name: ER
  Species: H. sapiens (human)
  Insert size (bp): 1785
  Mutation: Y537S
  Entrez Gene: ESR1 (a.k.a. ER, ESR, ESRA, ESTRR, Era, NR3A1)
  Promoter: EF1a
  Tag / fusion protein: V5 (N terminal on insert)
  Cloning method: Gibson Cloning
  Sequencing primers: 5′ 5'-ttctcaagcctcagacagtgg-3'
Resource information
  A portion of this plasmid was derived from a plasmid made by: Sabatini and Wood Cancer Pathways ORFs Kit (#1000000072)
Terms and licenses: Academic/Nonprofit Terms; Industry Terms: Not Available to Industry
How to cite: LV_EF1a_ERalpha(Y537S)-P2A-Hygro_Barcode was a gift from Prashant Mali (Addgene plasmid # 170225 ; http://n2t.net/addgene:170225 ; RRID:Addgene_170225)
