[The description below was written by a language model from this plasmid's Addgene catalogue record and pLannotate feature annotations shown in this document.]
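Description:
LV_EF1a_ERalpha(Y537S)-P2A-Hygro_Barcode is an 11.3 kb lentiviral transfer plasmid for constitutive expression of a mutant human estrogen receptor alpha (ESR1) in mammalian cells; the record gives the parental backbone as unknown. In bacteria it is maintained through a high-copy ColE1/pUC-type origin and an ampicillin resistance gene. The backbone also carries an f1 origin and an SV40/EM7-driven bleomycin/Zeocin resistance cassette that lies outside the viral genome. The packaged region has a third-generation-style layout. A CMV enhancer/promoter replaces the upstream part of the 5' LTR to drive genomic RNA synthesis in producer cells. It is followed by the HIV-1 Ψ packaging signal with a gag fragment, the RRE for Rev-dependent export, and the cPPT/CTS. The downstream LTR is annotated as truncated, is preceded by a loxP site, and is followed by a bGH polyadenylation signal.

Within the provirus, the EF-1α promoter transcribes a single open reading frame encoding ERα with the Y537S substitution, listed as carrying an N-terminal V5 tag that the feature table does not annotate. This is joined through a P2A self-cleaving peptide (named in the construct title) to the hygromycin phosphotransferase gene. Receptor and selection marker are therefore made from one transcript, and transduced cells can be selected with hygromycin. The annotation software labels parts of the insert as sheep ESR1 and as an ERT2 fragment, which reflects homology matches to the human receptor and its ligand-binding domain rather than separate elements. The barcode is not annotated either, and its position is not stated. According to the record, it allows the transcript to be detected in single-cell RNA-seq, which suits the vector to pooled, multiplexed overexpression screens of oncogenic genes and variants, as in the associated teratoma study.
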