Features (pLannotate 1.2.2; 34 found; start..end, strand, type, name):
     31..83      -  misc_feature   bom (fragment): basis of mobility region from pBR322
    238..617     +  enhancer       CMV enhancer: human cytomegalovirus immediate early enhancer
    618..817     +  promoter       CMV promoter: human cytomegalovirus (CMV) immediate early promoter
    835..1015    +  LTR            5' LTR (truncated): truncated 5' long terminal repeat (LTR) from HIV-1
   1062..1187    +  misc_feature   HIV-1 Ψ: packaging signal of human immunodeficiency virus type 1
   1171..1534    +  CDS            HIV-1 gag (fragment): gag protein from human immunodeficiency virus 1; gag
   1680..1913    +  misc_feature   RRE: The Rev response element (RRE) of HIV-1 allows for Rev-dependent mRNA export from the nucleus to the cytoplasm.
   2290..2390    +  CDS            Rev (fragment): human immunodeficiency virus 1 (HIV-1) Rev protein; rev; enhances nuclear export of unspliced and incompletely spliced viral mRNAs
   2440..2557    +  misc_feature   cPPT/CTS: central polypurine tract and central termination sequence of HIV-1
   2620..2686    +  CDS            small t antigen (fragment): SV40 (simian virus 40) small t antigen
   2693..3871    +  promoter       EF-1α promoter: strong constitutive promoter for human elongation factor EF-1α
   3888..3906    +  promoter       T7 promoter: promoter for bacteriophage T7 RNA polymerase
   3926..3962    -  misc_feature   MCS (fragment): pBluescript multiple cloning site
   4375..4707    +  CDS            ESR1: ESR1_SHEEP - Also known as ESR, NR3A1. Experimental evidence at transcript level: Swiss-Prot protein existence level 2. Nuclear hormone receptor. The steroid hormones and their receptors are involved in the regulation of eukaryotic gene expression and affect cellular proliferation and differentiation in target tissues. Ligand-dependent nuclear transactivation involves either direct homodimer binding to a palindromic estrogen response element (ERE) sequence or association with other DNA-binding transcription factors, such as AP-1/c-Jun, c-Fos, ATF-2, Sp1 and Sp3, to mediate ERE- independent sig
   4816..5750    +  CDS            ERT2 (fragment): mutated ligand-binding domain of the human estrogen receptor (Feil et al., 1997)
   5821..6843    +  CDS            hph: KHYB_ECOLX - Experimental evidence at protein level: Swiss-Prot protein existence level 1. The aminoglycoside phosphotransferases achieve inactivation of their antibiotic substrates by phosphorylation. Only phosphorylates hygromycin and closely related compounds such as demethyl analogs and destomycin. From Escherichia coli.
   6927..7040    +  CDS            nef (fragment): NEF_HV1LA - Experimental evidence at protein level: Swiss-Prot protein existence level 1. Extracellular Nef protein targets CD4(+) T-lymphocytes for apoptosis by interacting with CXCR4 surface receptors. From Human immunodeficiency virus type 1 group M subtype B (isolate Lai) (HIV-1).
   7038..7071    +  protein_bind   loxP: Cre-mediated recombination occurs in the 8-bp core sequence (GCATACAT). Cre recombinase
   7096..7276    +  LTR            5' LTR (truncated): truncated 5' long terminal repeat (LTR) from HIV-1
   7308..7532    +  polyA_signal   bGH poly(A) signal: bovine growth hormone polyadenylation signal
   7536..7557    +  promoter       SV40 promoter (fragment): SV40 enhancer and early promoter
   7578..8006    +  rep_origin     f1 ori (sequence partly withheld): f1 bacteriophage origin of replication; arrow indicates direction of (+) strand synthesis
   8020..8349    +  promoter       SV40 promoter: SV40 enhancer and early promoter
   8397..8444    +  promoter       EM7 promoter: synthetic bacterial promoter&nbsp
   8463..8837    +  CDS            BleoR: antibiotic-binding protein; Sh ble from Streptoalloteichus hindustanus; confers resistance to bleomycin, phleomycin, and Zeocin™
   8847..8972    +  CDS            ble (fragment): BLE_KLEPN - Experimental evidence at protein level: Swiss-Prot protein existence level 1. Binding protein with a strong affinity to the bleomycin family of antibiotics. Binds to CL990; an antimitotic-antibiotic compound. From Klebsiella pneumoniae.
   8967..9088    +  polyA_signal   SV40 poly(A) signal: SV40 polyadenylation signal
   9159..9181    -  protein_bind   lac operator (fragment): The lac repressor binds to the lac operator to inhibit transcription in E. coli. This inhibition can be relieved by adding lactose or isopropyl-β-D-thiogalactopyranoside (IPTG). lac repressor encoded by lacI
   9185..9215    -  promoter       lac promoter: promoter for the E. coli lac operon
   9230..9251    -  protein_bind   CAP binding site: CAP binding activates transcription in the presence of cAMP. E. coli catabolite activator protein
   9264..9356    -  CDS            lacI (fragment): lac repressor; lacI; The lac repressor binds to the lac operator to inhibit transcription in E. coli. This inhibition can be relieved by adding lactose or isopropyl-β-D-thiogalactopyranoside (IPTG).
   9539..10127   -  rep_origin     ori: high-copy-number ColE1/pMB1/pBR322/pUC origin of replication
  10298..11158   -  CDS            AmpR: β-lactamase; bla; confers resistance to ampicillin, carbenicillin, and related antibiotics
  11159..11263   -  promoter       AmpR promoter: bla
>Addgene plasmid #170225 | LV_EF1a_ERalpha(Y537S)-P2A-Hygro_Barcode | addgene full sequence | sequence record 334418 | Addgene NGS Result
GTCGACGGATCGGGAGATCTCCCGATCCCCTATGGTGCACTCTCAGTACAATCTGCTCTGATGCCGCATA
GTTAAGCCAGTATCTGCTCCCTGCTTGTGTGTTGGAGGTCGCTGAGTAGTGCGCGAGCAAAATTTAAGCT
ACAACAAGGCAAGGCTTGACCGACAATTGCATGAAGAATCTGCTTAGGGTTAGGCGTTTTGCGCTGCTTC
GCGATGTACGGGCCAGATATACGCGTTGACATTGATTATTGACTAGTTATTAATAGTAATCAATTACGGG
GTCATTAGTTCATAGCCCATATATGGAGTTCCGCGTTACATAACTTACGGTAAATGGCCCGCCTGGCTGA
CCGCCCAACGACCCCCGCCCATTGACGTCAATAATGACGTATGTTCCCATAGTAACGCCAATAGGGACTT
TCCATTGACGTCAATGGGTGGAGTATTTACGGTAAACTGCCCACTTGGCAGTACATCAAGTGTATCATAT
GCCAAGTACGCCCCCTATTGACGTCAATGACGGTAAATGGCCCGCCTGGCATTATGCCCAGTACATGACC
TTATGGGACTTTCCTACTTGGCAGTACATCTACGTATTAGTCATCGCTATTACCATGGTGATGCGGTTTT
GGCAGTACATCAATGGGCGTGGATAGCGGTTTGACTCACGGGGATTTCCAAGTCTCCACCCCATTGACGT
CAATGGGAGTTTGTTTTGGCACCAAAATCAACGGGACTTTCCAAAATGTCGTAACAACTCCGCCCCATTG
ACGCAAATGGGCGGTAGGCGTGTACGGTGGGAGGTCTATATAAGCAGCGCGTTTTGCCTGTACTGGGTCT
CTCTGGTTAGACCAGATCTGAGCCTGGGAGCTCTCTGGCTAACTAGGGAACCCACTGCTTAAGCCTCAAT
AAAGCTTGCCTTGAGTGCTTCAAGTAGTGTGTGCCCGTCTGTTGTGTGACTCTGGTAACTAGAGATCCCT
CAGACCCTTTTAGTCAGTGTGGAAAATCTCTAGCAGTGGCGCCCGAACAGGGACTTGAAAGCGAAAGGGA
AACCAGAGGAGCTCTCTCGACGCAGGACTCGGCTTGCTGAAGCGCGCACGGCAAGAGGCGAGGGGCGGCG
ACTGGTGAGTACGCCAAAAATTTTGACTAGCGGAGGCTAGAAGGAGAGAGATGGGTGCGAGAGCGTCAGT
ATTAAGCGGGGGAGAATTAGATCGCGATGGGAAAAAATTCGGTTAAGGCCAGGGGGAAAGAAAAAATATA
AATTAAAACATATAGTATGGGCAAGCAGGGAGCTAGAACGATTCGCAGTTAATCCTGGCCTGTTAGAAAC
ATCAGAAGGCTGTAGACAAATACTGGGACAGCTACAACCATCCCTTCAGACAGGATCAGAAGAACTTAGA
TCATTATATAATACAGTAGCAACCCTCTATTGTGTGCATCAAAGGATAGAGATAAAAGACACCAAGGAAG
CTTTAGACAAGATAGAGGAAGAGCAAAACAAAAGTAAGACCACCGCACAGCAAGCGGCCGCTGATCTTCA
GACCTGGAGGAGGAGATATGAGGGACAATTGGAGAAGTGAATTATATAAATATAAAGTAGTAAAAATTGA
ACCATTAGGAGTAGCACCCACCAAGGCAAAGAGAAGAGTGGTGCAGAGAGAAAAAAGAGCAGTGGGAATA
GGAGCTTTGTTCCTTGGGTTCTTGGGAGCAGCAGGAAGCACTATGGGCGCAGCGTCAATGACGCTGACGG
TACAGGCCAGACAATTATTGTCTGGTATAGTGCAGCAGCAGAACAATTTGCTGAGGGCTATTGAGGCGCA
ACAGCATCTGTTGCAACTCACAGTCTGGGGCATCAAGCAGCTCCAGGCAAGAATCCTGGCTGTGGAAAGA
TACCTAAAGGATCAACAGCTCCTGGGGATTTGGGGTTGCTCTGGAAAACTCATTTGCACCACTGCTGTGC
CTTGGAATGCTAGTTGGAGTAATAAATCTCTGGAACAGATTTGGAATCACACGACCTGGATGGAGTGGGA
CAGAGAAATTAACAATTACACAAGCTTAATACACTCCTTAATTGAAGAATCGCAAAACCAGCAAGAAAAG
AATGAACAAGAATTATTGGAATTAGATAAATGGGCAAGTTTGTGGAATTGGTTTAACATAACAAATTGGC
TGTGGTATATAAAATTATTCATAATGATAGTAGGAGGCTTGGTAGGTTTAAGAATAGTTTTTGCTGTACT
TTCTATAGTGAATAGAGTTAGGCAGGGATATTCACCATTATCGTTTCAGACCCACCTCCCAACCCCGAGG
GGACCCGACAGGCCCGAAGGAATAGAAGAAGAAGGTGGAGAGAGAGACAGAGACAGATCCATTCGATTAG
TGAACGGATCGGCACTGCGTGCGCCAATTCTGCAGACAAATGGCAGTATTCATCCACAATTTTAAAAGAA
AAGGGGGGATTGGGGGGTACAGTGCAGGGGAAAGAATAGTAGACATAATAGCAACAGACATACAAACTAA
AGAATTACAAAAACAAATTACAAAAATTCAAAATTTTCGGGTTTATTACAGGGACAGCAGAGATCCAGTT
TGGTTAATTAATCGATAAGCTTTGCAAAGATGGATAAAGTTTTAAACAGAGAGGAATCTTTGCAGCTAAT
GGACCTTCTAGGTCTTGAAAGGAGTGGGAATTGGCTCCGGTGCCCGTCAGTGGGCAGAGCGCACATCGCC
CACAGTCCCCGAGAAGTTGGGGGGAGGGGTCGGCAATTGAACCGGTGCCTAGAGAAGGTGGCGCGGGGTA
AACTGGGAAAGTGATGTCGTGTACTGGCTCCGCCTTTTTCCCGAGGGTGGGGGAGAACCGTATATAAGTG
CAGTAGTCGCCGTGAACGTTCTTTTTCGCAACGGGTTTGCCGCCAGAACACAGGTAAGTGCCGTGTGTGG
TTCCCGCGGGCCTGGCCTCTTTACGGGTTATGGCCCTTGCGTGCCTTGAATTACTTCCACCTGGCTGCAG
TACGTGATTCTTGATCCCGAGCTTCGGGTTGGAAGTGGGTGGGAGAGTTCGAGGCCTTGCGCTTAAGGAG
CCCCTTCGCCTCGTGCTTGAGTTGAGGCCTGGCCTGGGCGCTGGGGCCGCCGCGTGCGAATCTGGTGGCA
CCTTCGCGCCTGTCTCGCTGCTTTCGATAAGTCTCTAGCCATTTAAAATTTTTGATGACCTGCTGCGACG
CTTTTTTTCTGGCAAGATAGTCTTGTAAATGCGGGCCAAGATCTGCACACTGGTATTTCGGTTTTTGGGG
CCGCGGGCGGCGACGGGGCCCGTGCGTCCCAGCGCACATGTTCGGCGAGGCGGGGCCTGCGAGCGCGGCC
ACCGAGAATCGGACGGGGGTAGTCTCAAGCTGGCCGGCCTGCTCTGGTGCCTGGCCTCGCGCCGCCGTGT
ATCGCCCCGCCCTGGGCGGCAAGGCTGGCCCGGTCGGCACCAGTTGCGTGAGCGGAAAGATGGCCGCTTC
CCGGCCCTGCTGCAGGGAGCTCAAAATGGAGGACGCGGCGCTCGGGAGAGCGGGCGGGTGAGTCACCCAC
ACAAAGGAAAAGGGCCTTTCCGTCCTCAGCCGTCGCTTCATGTGACTCCACGGAGTACCGGGCGCCGTCC
AGGCACCTCGATTAGTTCTCGAGCTTTTGGAGTACGTCGTCTTTAGGTTGGGGGGAGGGGTTTTATGCGA
TGGAGTTTCCCCACACTGAGTGGGTGGAGACTGAAGTTAGGCCAGCTTGGCACTTGATGTAATTCTCCTT
GGAATTTGCCCTTTTTGAGTTTGGATCTTGGTTCATTCTCAAGCCTCAGACAGTGGTTCAAAGTTTTTTT
CTTCCATTTCAGGTGTCGTGAGGAATTAGCTTGGTACTAATACGACTCACTATAGGGAGACCCAAGCTGG
CTAGGTAAGCTTGATATCGAATTCCTGCAGCCCGGGGGATCCCGCCACCATGACCATGACCCTCCACACC
AAAGCATCTGGGATGGCCCTACTGCATCAGATCCAAGGGAACGAGCTGGAGCCCCTGAACCGTCCGCAGC
TCAAGATCCCCCTGGAGCGGCCCCTGGGCGAGGTGTACCTGGACAGCAGCAAGCCCGCCGTGTACAACTA
CCCCGAGGGCGCCGCCTACGAGTTCAACGCCGCGGCCGCCGCCAACGCGCAGGTCTACGGTCAGACCGGC
CTCCCCTACGGCCCCGGGTCTGAGGCTGCGGCGTTCGGCTCCAACGGCCTGGGGGGTTTCCCCCCACTCA
ACAGCGTGTCTCCGAGCCCGCTGATGCTACTGCACCCGCCGCCGCAGCTGTCGCCTTTCCTGCAGCCCCA
CGGCCAGCAGGTGCCCTACTACCTGGAGAACGAGCCCAGCGGCTACACGGTGCGCGAGGCCGGCCCGCCG
GCATTCTACAGGCCAAATTCAGATAATCGACGCCAGGGTGGCAGAGAAAGATTGGCCAGTACCAATGACA
AGGGAAGTATGGCTATGGAATCTGCCAAGGAGACTCGCTACTGTGCAGTGTGCAATGACTATGCTTCAGG
CTACCATTATGGAGTCTGGTCCTGTGAGGGCTGCAAGGCCTTCTTCAAGAGAAGTATTCAAGGACATAAC
GACTATATGTGTCCAGCCACCAACCAGTGCACCATTGATAAAAACAGGAGGAAGAGCTGCCAGGCCTGCC
GGCTCCGCAAATGCTACGAAGTGGGAATGATGAAAGGTGGGATACGAAAAGACCGAAGAGGAGGGAGAAT
GTTGAAACACAAGCGCCAGAGAGATGATGGGGAGGGCAGGGGTGAAGTGGGGTCTGCTGGAGACATGAGA
GCTGCCAACCTTTGGCCAAGCCCGCTCATGATCAAACGCTCTAAGAAGAACAGCCTGGCCTTGTCCCTGA
CGGCCGACCAGATGGTCAGTGCCTTGTTGGATGCTGAGCCCCCCATACTCTATTCCGAGTATGATCCTAC
CAGACCCTTCAGTGAAGCTTCGATGATGGGCTTACTGACCAACCTGGCAGACAGGGAGCTGGTTCACATG
ATCAACTGGGCGAAGAGGGTGCCAGGCTTTGTGGATTTGACCCTCCATGATCAGGTCCACCTTCTAGAAT
GTGCCTGGCTAGAGATCCTGATGATTGGTCTCGTCTGGCGCTCCATGGAGCACCCAGGGAAGCTACTGTT
TGCTCCTAACTTGCTCTTGGACAGGAACCAGGGAAAATGTGTAGAGGGCATGGTGGAGATCTTCGACATG
CTGCTGGCTACATCATCTCGGTTCCGCATGATGAATCTGCAGGGAGAGGAGTTTGTGTGCCTCAAATCTA
TTATTTTGCTTAATTCTGGAGTGTACACATTTCTGTCCAGCACCCTGAAGTCTCTGGAAGAGAAGGACCA
TATCCACCGAGTCCTGGACAAGATCACAGACACTTTGATCCACCTGATGGCCAAGGCAGGCCTGACCCTG
CAGCAGCAGCACCAGCGGCTGGCCCAGCTCCTCCTCATCCTCTCCCACATCAGGCACATGAGTAACAAAG
GCATGGAGCATCTGTACAGCATGAAGTGCAAGAACGTGGTGCCCCTCTCAGATCTGCTGCTGGAGATGCT
GGACGCCCACCGCCTACATGCGCCCACTAGCCGTGGAGGGGCATCCGTGGAGGAGACGGACCAAAGCCAC
TTGGCCACTGCGGGCTCTACTTCATCGCATTCCTTGCAAAAGTATTACATCACGGGGGAGGCAGAGGGTT
TCCCTGCCACGGTCGGATCCGGCGCAACAAACTTCTCTCTGCTGAAACAAGCCGGAGATGTCGAAGAGAA
TCCTGGACCGATGAAAAAGCCTGAACTCACCGCGACGTCTGTCGAGAAGTTTCTGATCGAAAAGTTCGAC
AGCGTCTCCGACCTGATGCAGCTCTCGGAGGGCGAAGAATCTCGTGCTTTCAGCTTCGATGTAGGAGGGC
GTGGATATGTCCTGCGGGTAAATAGCTGCGCCGATGGTTTCTACAAAGATCGTTATGTTTATCGGCACTT
TGCATCGGCCGCGCTCCCGATTCCGGAAGTGCTTGACATTGGGGAATTCAGCGAGAGCCTGACCTATTGC
ATCTCCCGCCGTGCACAGGGTGTCACGTTGCAAGACCTGCCTGAAACCGAACTGCCCGCTGTTCTGCAGC
CGGTCGCGGAGGCCATGGATGCGATCGCTGCGGCCGATCTTAGCCAGACGAGCGGGTTCGGCCCATTCGG
ACCGCAAGGAATCGGTCAATACACTACATGGCGTGATTTCATATGCGCGATTGCTGATCCCCATGTGTAT
CACTGGCAAACTGTGATGGACGACACCGTCAGTGCGTCCGTCGCGCAGGCTCTCGATGAGCTGATGCTTT
GGGCCGAGGACTGCCCCGAAGTCCGGCACCTCGTGCACGCGGATTTCGGCTCCAACAATGTCCTGACGGA
CAATGGCCGCATAACAGCGGTCATTGACTGGAGCGAGGCGATGTTCGGGGATTCCCAATACGAGGTCGCC
AACATCTTCTTCTGGAGGCCGTGGTTGGCTTGTATGGAGCAGCAGACGCGCTACTTCGAGCGGAGGCATC
CGGAGCTTGCAGGATCGCCGCGGCTCCGGGCGTATATGCTCCGCATTGGTCTTGACCAACTCTATCAGAG
CTTGGTTGACGGCAATTTCGATGATGCAGCTTGGGCGCAGGGTCGATGCGACGCAATCGTCCGATCCGGA
GCCGGGACTGTCGGGCGTACACAAATCGCCCGCAGAAGCGCGGCCGTCTGGACCGATGGCTGTGTAGAAG
TACTCGCCGATAGTGGAAACCGACGCCCCAGCACTCGTCCGAGGGCAAAGGAATAAGTTAGAACTATTTC
CTGGCTGTTACGCGTACCCCACATGGATTGAATACTACTGACGGGCTTGTTAAACAGTGAACCGCCCGCC
CCACGACCCGCAGCGCCCGACCGAAAGGAGCGCACGACCCCATGCATCGAACAAAAGAAAAGGGGGGACT
GGAAGGGCTAATTCACTCCCAACGAAGACAAGATATCATAACTTCGTATAGCATACATTATACGAAGTTA
TCGGCTAGCTGGTCCGGACTGTACTGGGTCTCTCTGGTTAGACCAGATCTGAGCCTGGGAGCTCTCTGGC
TAACTAGGGAACCCACTGCTTAAGCCTCAATAAAGCTTGCCTTGAGTGCTTCAAGTAGTGTGTGCCCGTC
TGTTGTGTGACTCTGGTAACTAGAGATCCCTCAGACCCTTTTAGTCAGTGTGGAAAATCTCTAGCAGGGC
CCGTTTAAACCCGCTGATCAGCCTCGACTGTGCCTTCTAGTTGCCAGCCATCTGTTGTTTGCCCCTCCCC
CGTGCCTTCCTTGACCCTGGAAGGTGCCACTCCCACTGTCCTTTCCTAATAAAATGAGGAAATTGCATCG
CATTGTCTGAGTAGGTGTCATTCTATTCTGGGGGGTGGGGTGGGGCAGGACAGCAAGGGGGAGGATTGGG
AAGACAATAGCAGGCATGCTGGGGATGCGGTGGGCTCTATGGCTTCTGAGGCGGAAAGAACCAGCTGGGG
CTCTAGGGGGTATCCCC
[124 nt withheld, positions 7578-7701]
C
[91 nt withheld, positions 7703-7793]
A
[49 nt withheld, positions 7795-7843]
CCTTTGACGTTGGAGTCCACGTTCTTT
[37 nt withheld, positions 7871-7907]
ACCCTATCTCGGTCTATTCTTTTGATTTATAAGGGATTTTGCCGATTTCGGCCTATTGGTTAAAAAATGA
GCTGATTTAACAAAAATTTAACGCGAATTAATTCTGTGGAATGTGTGTCAGTTAGGGTGTGGAAAGTCCC
CAGGCTCCCCAGCAGGCAGAAGTATGCAAAGCATGCATCTCAATTAGTCAGCAACCAGGTGTGGAAAGTC
CCCAGGCTCCCCAGCAGGCAGAAGTATGCAAAGCATGCATCTCAATTAGTCAGCAACCATAGTCCCGCCC
CTAACTCCGCCCATCCCGCCCCTAACTCCGCCCAGTTCCGCCCATTCTCCGCCCCATGGCTGACTAATTT
TTTTTATTTATGCAGAGGCCGAGGCCGCCTCTGCCTCTGAGCTATTCCAGAAGTAGTGAGGAGGCTTTTT
TGGAGGCCTAGGCTTTTGCAAAAAGCTCCCGGGAGCTTGTATATCCATTTTCGGATCTGATCAGCACGTG
TTGACAATTAATCATCGGCATAGTATATCGGCATAGTATAATACGACAAGGTGAGGAACTAAACCATGGC
CAAGTTGACCAGTGCCGTTCCGGTGCTCACCGCGCGCGACGTCGCCGGAGCGGTCGAGTTCTGGACCGAC
CGGCTCGGGTTCTCCCGGGACTTCGTGGAGGACGACTTCGCCGGTGTGGTCCGGGACGACGTGACCCTGT
TCATCAGCGCGGTCCAGGACCAGGTGGTGCCGGACAACACCCTGGCCTGGGTGTGGGTGCGCGGCCTGGA
CGAGCTGTACGCCGAGTGGTCGGAGGTCGTGTCCACGAACTTCCGGGACGCCTCCGGGCCGGCCATGACC
GAGATCGGCGAGCAGCCGTGGGGGCGGGAGTTCGCCCTGCGCGACCCGGCCGGCAACTGCGTGCACTTCG
TGGCCGAGGAGCAGGACTGACACGTGCTACGAGATTTCGATTCCACCGCCGCCTTCTATGAAAGGTTGGG
CTTCGGAATCGTTTTCCGGGACGCCGGCTGGATGATCCTCCAGCGCGGGGATCTCATGCTGGAGTTCTTC
GCCCACCCCAACTTGTTTATTGCAGCTTATAATGGTTACAAATAAAGCAATAGCATCACAAATTTCACAA
ATAAAGCATTTTTTTCACTGCATTCTAGTTGTGGTTTGTCCAAACTCATCAATGTATCTTATCATGTCTG
TATACCGTCGACCTCTAGCTAGAGCTTGGCGTAATCATGGTCATAGCTGTTTCCTGTGTGAAATTGTTAT
CCGCTCACAATTCCACACAACATACGAGCCGGAAGCATAAAGTGTAAAGCCTGGGGTGCCTAATGAGTGA
GCTAACTCACATTAATTGCGTTGCGCTCACTGCCCGCTTTCCAGTCGGGAAACCTGTCGTGCCAGCTGCA
TTAATGAATCGGCCAACGCGCGGGGAGAGGCGGTTTGCGTATTGGGCGCTCTTCCGCTTCCTCGCTCACT
GACTCGCTGCGCTCGGTCGTTCGGCTGCGGCGAGCGGTATCAGCTCACTCAAAGGCGGTAATACGGTTAT
CCACAGAATCAGGGGATAACGCAGGAAAGAACATGTGAGCAAAAGGCCAGCAAAAGGCCAGGAACCGTAA
AAAGGCCGCGTTGCTGGCGTTTTTCCATAGGCTCCGCCCCCCTGACGAGCATCACAAAAATCGACGCTCA
AGTCAGAGGTGGCGAAACCCGACAGGACTATAAAGATACCAGGCGTTTCCCCCTGGAAGCTCCCTCGTGC
GCTCTCCTGTTCCGACCCTGCCGCTTACCGGATACCTGTCCGCCTTTCTCCCTTCGGGAAGCGTGGCGCT
TTCTCATAGCTCACGCTGTAGGTATCTCAGTTCGGTGTAGGTCGTTCGCTCCAAGCTGGGCTGTGTGCAC
GAACCCCCCGTTCAGCCCGACCGCTGCGCCTTATCCGGTAACTATCGTCTTGAGTCCAACCCGGTAAGAC
ACGACTTATCGCCACTGGCAGCAGCCACTGGTAACAGGATTAGCAGAGCGAGGTATGTAGGCGGTGCTAC
AGAGTTCTTGAAGTGGTGGCCTAACTACGGCTACACTAGAAGAACAGTATTTGGTATCTGCGCTCTGCTG
AAGCCAGTTACCTTCGGAAAAAGAGTTGGTAGCTCTTGATCCGGCAAACAAACCACCGCTGGTAGCGGTG
GTTTTTTTGTTTGCAAGCAGCAGATTACGCGCAGAAAAAAAGGATCTCAAGAAGATCCTTTGATCTTTTC
TACGGGGTCTGACGCTCAGTGGAACGAAAACTCACGTTAAGGGATTTTGGTCATGAGATTATCAAAAAGG
ATCTTCACCTAGATCCTTTTAAATTAAAAATGAAGTTTTAAATCAATCTAAAGTATATATGAGTAAACTT
GGTCTGACAGTTACCAATGCTTAATCAGTGAGGCACCTATCTCAGCGATCTGTCTATTTCGTTCATCCAT
AGTTGCCTGACTCCCCGTCGTGTAGATAACTACGATACGGGAGGGCTTACCATCTGGCCCCAGTGCTGCA
ATGATACCGCGAGACCCACGCTCACCGGCTCCAGATTTATCAGCAATAAACCAGCCAGCCGGAAGGGCCG
AGCGCAGAAGTGGTCCTGCAACTTTATCCGCCTCCATCCAGTCTATTAATTGTTGCCGGGAAGCTAGAGT
AAGTAGTTCGCCAGTTAATAGTTTGCGCAACGTTGTTGCCATTGCTACAGGCATCGTGGTGTCACGCTCG
TCGTTTGGTATGGCTTCATTCAGCTCCGGTTCCCAACGATCAAGGCGAGTTACATGATCCCCCATGTTGT
GCAAAAAAGCGGTTAGCTCCTTCGGTCCTCCGATCGTTGTCAGAAGTAAGTTGGCCGCAGTGTTATCACT
CATGGTTATGGCAGCACTGCATAATTCTCTTACTGTCATGCCATCCGTAAGATGCTTTTCTGTGACTGGT
GAGTACTCAACCAAGTCATTCTGAGAATAGTGTATGCGGCGACCGAGTTGCTCTTGCCCGGCGTCAATAC
GGGATAATACCGCGCCACATAGCAGAACTTTAAAAGTGCTCATCATTGGAAAACGTTCTTCGGGGCGAAA
ACTCTCAAGGATCTTACCGCTGTTGAGATCCAGTTCGATGTAACCCACTCGTGCACCCAACTGATCTTCA
GCATCTTTTACTTTCACCAGCGTTTCTGGGTGAGCAAAAACAGGAAGGCAAAATGCCGCAAAAAAGGGAA
TAAGGGCGACACGGAAATGTTGAATACTCATACTCTTCCTTTTTCAATATTATTGAAGCATTTATCAGGG
TTATTGTCTCATGAGCGGATACATATTTGAATGTATTTAGAAAAATAAACAAATAGGGGTTCCGCGCACA
TTTCCCCGAAAAGTGCCACCTGAC
